>Addgene plasmid #244199 | L4459 x6BRE (BATF) Ben DsRed-Express2 in TUPV1 | addgene full sequence | sequence record 489483 | Addgene NGS Result
GACGGATCGGGAGATCGAAGACGGTGCCAAGGTCTTGACAAACGAGTGCTAGTACAAGATCTGCGAGGAA
ATGAGTCATCAAGCACGAAATGAGTCATCAAGCACGAAATGAGTCATCAAGCACGAAATGAGTCATCAAG
CACGAAATGAGTCATCAAGCACGAAATGAGTCATCAAGCACTCTAGAGGGTATATAATGGGGGCCACTAG
TCTACTACCAGAGCTCATCGCTAGCGCCACCATGGATAGCACTGAGAACGTCATCAAGCCCTTCATGCGC
TTCAAGGTGCACATGGAGGGCTCCGTGAACGGCCACGAGTTCGAGATCGAGGGCGAGGGCGAGGGCAAGC
CCTACGAGGGCACCCAGACCGCCAAGCTCCAGGTGACCAAGGGCGGCCCCCTGCCCTTCGCCTGGGACAT
CCTGTCCCCCCAGTTCCAGTACGGCTCCAAGGTGTACGTGAAGCACCCCGCCGACATCCCCGACTACAAG
AAGCTGTCCTTCCCCGAGGGCTTCAAGTGGGAGCGCGTGATGAACTTCGAGGACGGCGGCGTGGTGACCG
TGACCCAGGACTCCTCCCTCCAGGACGGCACCTTCATCTACCACGTGAAGTTCATCGGCGTGAACTTCCC
CTCCGACGGCCCCGTAATGCAGAAGAAAACTCTGGGCTGGGAGCCCTCCACCGAGCGCCTGTACCCCCGC
GACGGCGTGCTGAAGGGCGAGATCCACAAGGCGCTGAAGCTGAAGGGCGGCGGCCACTACCTGGTGGAGT
TCAAGTCAATCTACATGGCCAAGAAGCCCGTGAAGCTGCCCGGCTACTACTACGTGGACTCCAAGCTGGA
CATCACCTCCCACAACGAGGACTACACCGTGGTGGAGCAGTACGAGCGCGCCGAGGCCCGCCACCACCTG
TTCCAGTAGGCGGCCGCTCGAGTCTAGAGGGCCCGTTTAAACCCGCTGATCAGCCTCGACTGTGCCTTCT
AGTTGCCAGCCATCTGTTGTTTGCCCCTCCCCCGTGCCTTCCTTGACCCTGGAAGGTGCCACTCCCACTG
TCCTTTCCTAATAAAATGAGGAAATTGCATCGCATTGTCTGAGTAGGTGTCATTCTATTCTGGGGGGTGG
GGTGGGGCAGGACAGCAAGGGGGAGGATTGGGAAGTCAATAGCAGGCATGCTGGGGATGCGGTGGGCTCT
ATGGCTTCTGAGGCAGGTCGAGGGTACATGCGCCTTACTCCTTGTGAGCGCATCGCGATAAGCTCTAGAG
GGACAGCCCCCCCCCAAAGCCCCCAGGGATGTAATTACGTCCCTCCCCCGCTAGGGGGCAGCAGCGAGCC
GCCCGGGGCTCCGCTCCGGTCCGGCGCTCCCCCCGCATCCCCGAGCCGGCAGCGTGCGGGGACAGCCCGG
GCACGGGGAAGGTGGCACGGGATCGCTTTCCTCTGAACGCTTCTCGCTGCTCTTTGAGCCTGCAGACACC
TGGGGGGATACGGGGAAAAAGCTTTAGGCTGAAAGAGAGATTTAGAATGACAGAATCATAGAACGGCCTG
CGTACGGATGGGGCTCTAGCTCTAGAGCTTGATATCGAATTCCTGCAGCCCCGCTAGAGGGACAGCCCCC
CCCCAAAGCCCCCAGGGATGTAATTACGTCCCTCCCCCGCTAGGGGGCAGCAGCGAGCCGCCCGGGGCTC
CGCTCCGGTCCGGCGCTCCCCCCGCATCCCCGAGCCGGCAGCGTGCGGGGACAGCCCGGGCACGGGGAAG
GTGGCACGGGATCGCTTTCCTCTGAACGCTTCTCGCTGCTCTTTGAGCCTGCAGACACCTGGGGGGATAC
GGGGAAAAAGCTTTAGGCTGAAAGAGAGATTTAGAATGACAGAATCATAGAACGGCCTGGGCGCGCCTGG
TGGCGAACGATCAACAGACGGGAGAGGGCAAAAGTCTTCGCTGACAGCGACCGGACTCTAGGGGGTATCC
CC
[124 nt withheld, positions 1963-2086]
C
[91 nt withheld, positions 2088-2178]
A
[49 nt withheld, positions 2180-2228]
CCTTTGACGTTGGAGTCCACGTTCTTT
[37 nt withheld, positions 2256-2292]
ACCCTATCTCGGTCTATTCTTTTGATTTATAAGGGATTTTGCCGATTTCGGCCTATTGGTTAAAAAATGA
GCTGATTTAACAAAAATTTAACGCGAATTAATTCTGTGGAATGTGTGTCAGTTAGGCTCAATTAGTCAGC
AACCATAGTCCCGCCCCTAACTCCGCCCATCCCGCCCCTAACTCCGCCCAGTTCCGCCCATTCTCCGCCC
CATGGCTGACTAATTTTTTTTATTTATGCAGAGGCCGAGGCCGCCTCTGCCTCTGAGCTATTCCAGAAGT
AGTGAGGAGGCTTTTTTGGAGGCCTAGGCTTTTGCAAAAAGCTCCCGGGAGCTTGTATATCCATTTTCGG
AGGTTGGGCTTCGGAATCGTTTTCCGGGACGCCGGCTGGATGATCCTCCAGCGCGGGGATCTCATGCTGG
AGTTCTTCGCCCACCCCAACTTGTTTATTGCAGCTTATAATGGTTACAAATAAAGCAATAGCATCACAAA
TTTCACAAATAAAGCATTTTTTTCACTGCATTCTAGTTGTGGTTTGTCCAAACTCATCAATGTATCTTAT
CATGTCTGTATACCGTCGACCTCTAGCTAGAGCTTGGCGTAATCATGGTCATAGCTGTTTCCTGTGTGAA
ATTGTTATCCGCTCACAATTCCACACAACATACGAGCCGGAAGCATAAAGTGTAAAGCCTGGGGTGCCTA
ATGAGTGAGCTAACTCACATTAATTGCGTTGCGCTCACTGCCCGCTTTCCAGTCGGGAAACCTGTCGTGC
CAGCTGCATTAATGAATCGGCCAACGCGCGGGGAGAGGCGGTTTGCGTATTGGGCGCTCTTCCGCTTCCT
CGCTCACTGACTCGCTGCGCTCGGTCGTTCGGCTGCGGCGAGCGGTATCAGCTCACTCAAAGGCGGTAAT
ACGGTTATCCACAGAATCAGGGGATAACGCAGGAAAGAACATGTGAGCAAAAGGCCAGCAAAAGGCCAGG
AACCGTAAAAAGGCCGCGTTGCTGGCGTTTTTCCATAGGCTCCGCCCCCCTGACGAGCATCACAAAAATC
GACGCTCAAGTCAGAGGTGGCGAAACCCGACAGGACTATAAAGATACCAGGCGTTTCCCCCTGGAAGCTC
CCTCGTGCGCTCTCCTGTTCCGACCCTGCCGCTTACCGGATACCTGTCCGCCTTTCTCCCTTCGGGAAGC
GTGGCGCTTTCTCATAGCTCACGCTGTAGGTATCTCAGTTCGGTGTAGGTCGTTCGCTCCAAGCTGGGCT
GTGTGCACGAACCCCCCGTTCAGCCCGACCGCTGCGCCTTATCCGGTAACTATCGTCTTGAGTCCAACCC
GGTAAGACACGACTTATCGCCACTGGCAGCAGCCACTGGTAACAGGATTAGCAGAGCGAGGTATGTAGGC
GGTGCTACAGAGTTCTTGAAGTGGTGGCCTAACTACGGCTACACTAGAAGAACAGTATTTGGTATCTGCG
CTCTGCTGAAGCCAGTTACCTTCGGAAAAAGAGTTGGTAGCTCTTGATCCGGCAAACAAACCACCGCTGG
TAGCGGTGGTTTTTTTGTTTGCAAGCAGCAGATTACGCGCAGAAAAAAAGGATCTCAAGAAGATCCTTTG
ATCTTTTCTACGGGGTCTGACGCTCAGTGGAACGAAAACTCACGTTAAGGGATTTTGGTCATGAGATTAT
CAAAAAGGATCTTCACCTAGATCCTTTTAAATTAAAAATGAAGTTTTAAATCAATCTAAAGTATATATGA
GTAAACTTGGTCTGACAGTTACCAATGCTTAATCAGTGAGGCACCTATCTCAGCGATCTGTCTATTTCGT
TCATCCATAGTTGCCTGACTCCCCGTCGTGTAGATAACTACGATACGGGAGGGCTTACCATCTGGCCCCA
GTGCTGCAATGATACCGCGAGATCCACGCTCACCGGCTCCAGATTTATCAGCAATAAACCAGCCAGCCGG
AAGGGCCGAGCGCAGAAGTGGTCCTGCAACTTTATCCGCCTCCATCCAGTCTATTAATTGTTGCCGGGAA
GCTAGAGTAAGTAGTTCGCCAGTTAATAGTTTGCGCAACGTTGTTGCCATTGCTACAGGCATCGTGGTGT
CACGCTCGTCGTTTGGTATGGCTTCATTCAGCTCCGGTTCCCAACGATCAAGGCGAGTTACATGATCCCC
CATGTTGTGCAAAAAAGCGGTTAGCTCCTTCGGTCCTCCGATCGTTGTCAGAAGTAAGTTGGCCGCAGTG
TTATCACTCATGGTTATGGCAGCACTGCATAATTCTCTTACTGTCATGCCATCCGTAAGATGCTTTTCTG
TGACTGGTGAGTACTCAACCAAGTCATTCTGAGAATAGTGTATGCGGCGACCGAGTTGCTCTTGCCCGGC
GTCAATACGGGATAATACCGCGCCACATAGCAGAACTTTAAAAGTGCTCATCATTGGAAAACGTTCTTCG
GGGCGAAAACTCTCAAGGATCTTACCGCTGTTGAGATCCAGTTCGATGTAACCCACTCGTGCACCCAACT
GATCTTCAGCATCTTTTACTTTCACCAGCGTTTCTGGGTGAGCAAAAACAGGAAGGCAAAATGCCGCAAA
AAAGGGAATAAGGGCGACACGGAAATGTTGAATACTCATACTCTTCCTTTTTCAATATTATTGAAGCATT
TATCAGGGTTATTGTCTCATGAGCGGATACATATTTGAATGTATTTAGAAAAATAAACAAATAGGGGTTC
CGCGCACATTTCCCCGAAAAGTGCCACCTGACGTC
Features (pLannotate 1.2.2; 16 found; start..end, strand, type, name):
    184..200     +  promoter       minP (fragment): minimal TATA-box promoter with low basal activity
    242..916     +  CDS            DsRed-Express2: DsRed-Express2 is a basic (constitutively fluorescent) orange fluorescent protein published in 2008, derived from Discosoma sp.. It is reported to be a rapidly-maturing protein.
    970..1081    +  polyA_signal   bGH poly(A) signal: bovine growth hormone polyadenylation signal
   1566..1591    -  misc_feature   MCS (fragment): pBluescript multiple cloning site
   1963..2391    +  rep_origin     f1 ori (sequence partly withheld): f1 bacteriophage origin of replication; arrow indicates direction of (+) strand synthesis
   2396..2418    +  promoter       SV40 promoter (fragment): SV40 enhancer and early promoter
   2419..2610    +  promoter       SV40 promoter: SV40 early promoter
   2637..2735    +  CDS            ble (fragment): BLE_KLEPN - Experimental evidence at protein level: Swiss-Prot protein existence level 1. Binding protein with a strong affinity to the bleomycin family of antibiotics. Binds to CL990; an antimitotic-antibiotic compound. From Klebsiella pneumoniae.
   2730..2851    +  polyA_signal   SV40 poly(A) signal: SV40 polyadenylation signal
   2924..2940    -  protein_bind   lac operator: The lac repressor binds to the lac operator to inhibit transcription in E. coli. This inhibition can be relieved by adding lactose or isopropyl-β-D-thiogalactopyranoside (IPTG). lac repressor encoded by lacI
   2948..2978    -  promoter       lac promoter: promoter for the E. coli lac operon
   2993..3014    -  protein_bind   CAP binding site: CAP binding activates transcription in the presence of cAMP. E. coli catabolite activator protein
   3027..3119    -  CDS            lacI (fragment): lac repressor; lacI; The lac repressor binds to the lac operator to inhibit transcription in E. coli. This inhibition can be relieved by adding lactose or isopropyl-β-D-thiogalactopyranoside (IPTG).
   3302..3890    -  rep_origin     ori: high-copy-number ColE1/pMB1/pBR322/pUC origin of replication
   4061..4921    -  CDS            AmpR: β-lactamase; bla; confers resistance to ampicillin, carbenicillin, and related antibiotics
   4922..5026    -  promoter       AmpR promoter: bla
