[The description below was written by a language model from this plasmid's Addgene catalogue record and pLannotate feature annotations shown in this document.]
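Description:
L4459 x6BRE (BATF) Ben DsRed-Express2 in TUPV1 is a roughly 5.1 kb mammalian reporter plasmid built on the TUPV1 backbone and classed as a mammalian expression and synthetic biology vector. It is propagated in E. coli as a high-copy plasmid through a ColE1/pUC-type origin and selected with ampicillin via the β-lactamase gene and its native promoter. An f1 phage origin is also present. The backbone carries remnants typical of pcDNA-style vectors: an SV40 early promoter followed only by a short fragment of a bleomycin-family resistance gene and an SV40 polyadenylation signal, plus lac promoter/operator, CAP site and lacI fragments. Because the ble sequence is annotated only as a small fragment, the table does not support a functional mammalian selection marker.

The payload is a synthetic inducible transcription unit. According to the catalogue entry, six BATF binding sites sit upstream of a YB_TATA minimal promoter. The automated annotation picks up only a short minimal TATA-box promoter fragment in this region and does not mark the binding sites themselves. A minimal promoter of this kind has low basal activity, so transcription should depend on recruitment of BATF to the upstream sites. This promoter drives DsRed-Express2, a rapidly maturing fluorescent protein derived from Discosoma DsRed, and the transcript is terminated by the bovine growth hormone polyadenylation signal.

The stated purpose is to report BATF-dependent transcriptional activity as red fluorescence in mammalian cells. The associated publication concerns converting natural cytokine receptors into orthogonal synthetic biosensors, which suggests it serves as a signalling readout in that work, though its exact role is not given in the record.
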