Addgene plasmid #244199: L4459 x6BRE (BATF) Ben DsRed-Express2 in TUPV1
Purpose: Expression of a DsRed-Express2 reporter under a BATF-responsive promoter
Depositing lab: Joshua Leonard. Depositing organization: Northwestern University. Publication: Conversion of natural cytokine receptors into orthogonal synthetic biosensors. Edelstein HI, Cosio A, Ezekiel ML, Corcoran WK, Morris AH, Leonard JN. Nat Chem Biol. 2025 Aug 22:10.1038/s41589-025-01986-1. doi: 10.1038/s41589-025-01986-1. PubMed 40846994.
Backbone
  Vector backbone: TUPV1
  Vector type: Mammalian Expression, Synthetic Biology
Growth in bacteria
  Bacterial resistance: Ampicillin, 100 μg/mL
  Growth temperature: 37°C
  Growth strain: DH5alpha
  Copy number: High Copy
Gene/Insert
  Gene/Insert name: BATF-responsive promoter (6 BATF binding sites + YB_TATA), dsRed-Express2 reporter
  Species: Synthetic
  Cloning method: Restriction Enzyme; 5′ cloning site Unknown (unknown if destroyed)
Terms and licenses: Academic/Nonprofit Terms; Industry Terms: Not Available to Industry
Depositor comments: Please visit https://doi.org/10.1101/2024.03.23.586421 for bioRxiv preprint.
How to cite: L4459 x6BRE (BATF) Ben DsRed-Express2 in TUPV1 was a gift from Joshua Leonard (Addgene plasmid # 244199 ; http://n2t.net/addgene:244199 ; RRID:Addgene_244199)
